>Addgene plasmid #134244 | pLM032 | addgene full sequence | sequence record 271172 | Addgene NGS Result
[246 nt withheld, positions 1-246]
GAATTCGGGGATCGGTGGAGCTCCACCGGTGGCGGCCGCTCTAGAGAGAATCTTTATTTTCAGGGCGCCG
CCAAATTCAAAGAAACCGCTGCTGCTAAATTCGAACGCCAGCACATGGACAGCGGAGGTGGAGGTACTAG
TCTCGACATGGCAGAAATCGGTACTGGCTTTCCATTCGACCCCCATTATGTGGAAGTCCTGGGCGAGCGC
ATGCACTACGTCGATGTTGGTCCGCGCGATGGCACCCCTGTGCTGTTCCTGCACGGTAACCCGACCTCCT
CCTACGTGTGGCGCAACATCATCCCGCATGTTGCACCGACCCATCGCTGCATTGCTCCAGACCTGATCGG
TATGGGCAAATCCGACAAACCAGACCTGGGTTATTTCTTCGACGACCACGTCCGCTTCATGGATGCCTTC
ATCGAAGCCCTGGGTCTGGAAGAGGTCGTCCTGGTCATTCACGACTGGGGCTCCGCTCTGGGTTTCCACT
GGGCCAAGCGCAATCCAGAGCGCGTCAAAGGTATTGCATTTATGGAGTTCATCCGCCCTATCCCGACCTG
GGACGAATGGCCAGAATTTGCCCGCGAGACCTTCCAGGCCTTCCGCACCACCGACGTCGGCCGCAAGCTG
ATCATCGATCAGAACGTTTTTATCGAGGGTACGCTGCCGATGGGTGTCGTCCGCCCGCTGACTGAAGTCG
AGATGGACCATTACCGCGAGCCGTTCCTGAATCCTGTTGACCGCGAGCCACTGTGGCGCTTCCCAAACGA
GCTGCCAATCGCCGGTGAGCCAGCGAACATCGTCGCGCTGGTCGAAGAATACATGGACTGGCTGCACCAG
TCCCCTGTCCCGAAGCTGCTGTTCTGGGGCACCCCAGGCGTTCTGATCCCACCGGCCGAAGCCGCTCGCC
TGGCCAAAAGCCTGCCTAACTGCAAGGCTGTGGACATCGGCCCGGGTCTGAATCTGCTGCAAGAAGACAA
CCCGGACCTGATCGGCAGCGAGATCGCGCGCTGGCTTTCGACGCTCGAGATTTCCGGTTGAGTCGACCCT
GTGGAATGTGTGTCAGTTAGGGTGTGGAAAGTCCCCAGGCTCCCCAGCAGGCAGAAGTATGCAAAGCATG
CATCTCAATTAGTCAGCAACCAGGTGTGGAAAGTCCCCAGGCTCCCCAGCAGGCAGAAGTATGCAAAGCA
TGCATCTCAATTAGTCAGCAACCATAGTCCCGCCCCTAACTCCGCCCATCCCGCCCCTAACTCCGCCCAG
TTCCGCCCATTCTCCGCCCCATGGCTGACTAATTTTTTTTATTTATGCAGAGGCCGAGGCCGCCTCGGCC
TCTGAGCTATTCCAGAAGTAGTGAGGAGGCTTTTTTGGAGGCCTAGGCTTTTGCAAAAAGCTTCATGGCC
AAGCCTTTGTCTCAAGAAGAATCCACCCTCATTGAAAGAGCAACGGCTACAATCAACAGCATCCCCATCT
CTGAAGACTACAGCGTCGCCAGCGCAGCTCTCTCTAGCGACGGCCGCATCTTCACTGGTGTCAATGTATA
TCATTTTACTGGGGGACCTTGTGCAGAACTCGTGGTGCTGGGCACTGCTGCTGCTGCGGCAGCTGGCAAC
CTGACTTGTATCGTCGCGATCGGAAATGAGAACAGGGGCATCTTGAGCCCCTGCGGACGGTGCCGACAGG
TGCTTCTCGATCTGCATCCTGGGATCAAAGCCATAGTGAAGGACAGTGATGGACAGCCGACGGCAGTTGG
GATTCGTGAATTGCTGCCCTCTGGTTATGTGTGGGAGGGCTAAGATCGATAAAATAAAAGATTTTATTTA
GTCTCCAGAAAAAGGGGGGAATGAAAGACCCCACCTGTAGGTTTGGCAAGCTAGCTTAAGTAACGCCATT
TTGCAAGGCATGGAAAAATACATAACTGAGAATAGAGAAGTTCAGATCAAGGTCAGGAACAGATGGAACA
GCTGAATATGGGCCAAACAGGATATCTGTGGTAAGCAGTTCCTGCCCCGGCTCAGGGCCAAGAACAGATG
GAACAGCTGAATATGGGCCAAACAGGATATCTGTGGTAAGCAGTTCCTGCCCCGGCTCAGGGCCAAGAAC
AGATGGTCCCCAGATGCGGTCCAGCCCTCAGCAGTTTCTAGAGAACCATCAGATGTTTCCAGGGTGCCCC
AAGGACCTGAAATGACCCTGTGCCTTATTTGAACTAACCAATCAGTTCGCTTCTCGCTTCTGTTCGCGCG
CTTCTGCTCCCCGAGCTCAATAAAAGAGCCCACAACCCCTCACTCGGGGCGCCAGTCCTCCGATTGACTG
AGTCGCCCGGGTACCCGTGTATCCAATAAACCCTCTTGCAGTTGCATCCGACTTGTGGTCTCGCTGTTCC
TTGGGAGGGTCTCCTCTGAGTGATTGACTACCCGTCAGCGGGGGTCTTTCACATGCAGCATGTATCAAAA
TTAATTTGGTTTTTTTTCTTAAGTATTTACATTAAATGGCCATAGTTGCATTAATGAATCGGCCAACGCG
CGGGGAGAGGCGGTTTGCGTATTGGGCGCTCTTCCGCTTCCTCGCTCACTGACTCGCTGCGCTCGGTCGT
TCGGCTGCGGCGAGCGGTATCAGCTCACTCAAAGGCGGTAATACGGTTATCCACAGAATCAGGGGATAAC
GCAGGAAAGAACATGTGAGCAAAAGGCCAGCAAAAGGCCAGGAACCGTAAAAAGGCCGCGTTGCTGGCGT
TTTTCCATAGGCTCCGCCCCCCTGACGAGCATCACAAAAATCGACGCTCAAGTCAGAGGTGGCGAAACCC
GACAGGACTATAAAGATACCAGGCGTTTCCCCCTGGAAGCTCCCTCGTGCGCTCTCCTGTTCCGACCCTG
CCGCTTACCGGATACCTGTCCGCCTTTCTCCCTTCGGGAAGCGTGGCGCTTTCTCATAGCTCACGCTGTA
GGTATCTCAGTTCGGTGTAGGTCGTTCGCTCCAAGCTGGGCTGTGTGCACGAACCCCCCGTTCAGCCCGA
CCGCTGCGCCTTATCCGGTAACTATCGTCTTGAGTCCAACCCGGTAAGACACGACTTATCGCCACTGGCA
GCAGCCACTGGTAACAGGATTAGCAGAGCGAGGTATGTAGGCGGTGCTACAGAGTTCTTGAAGTGGTGGC
CTAACTACGGCTACACTAGAAGAACAGTATTTGGTATCTGCGCTCTGCTGAAGCCAGTTACCTTCGGAAA
AAGAGTTGGTAGCTCTTGATCCGGCAAACAAACCACCGCTGGTAGCGGTGGTTTTTTTGTTTGCAAGCAG
CAGATTACGCGCAGAAAAAAAGGATCTCAAGAAGATCCTTTGATCTTTTCTACGGGGTCTGACGCTCAGT
GGAACGAAAACTCACGTTAAGGGATTTTGGTCATGAGATTATCAAAAAGGATCTTCACCTAGATCCTTTT
GCGGCCGCAAATCAATCTAAAGTATATATGAGTAAACTTGGTCTGACAGTTACCAATGCTTAATCAGTGA
GGCACCTATCTCAGCGATCTGTCTATTTCGTTCATCCATAGTTGCCTGACTCCCCGTCGTGTAGATAACT
ACGATACGGGAGGGCTTACCATCTGGCCCCAGTGCTGCAATGATACCGCGAGACCCACGCTCACCGGCTC
CAGATTTATCAGCAATAAACCAGCCAGCCGGAAGGGCCGAGCGCAGAAGTGGTCCTGCAACTTTATCCGC
CTCCATCCAGTCTATTAATTGTTGCCGGGAAGCTAGAGTAAGTAGTTCGCCAGTTAATAGTTTGCGCAAC
GTTGTTGCCATTGCTACAGGCATCGTGGTGTCACGCTCGTCGTTTGGTATGGCTTCATTCAGCTCCGGTT
CCCAACGATCAAGGCGAGTTACATGATCCCCCATGTTGTGCAAAAAAGCGGTTAGCTCCTTCGGTCCTCC
GATCGTTGTCAGAAGTAAGTTGGCCGCAGTGTTATCACTCATGGTTATGGCAGCACTGCATAATTCTCTT
ACTGTCATGCCATCCGTAAGATGCTTTTCTGTGACTGGTGAGTACTCAACCAAGTCATTCTGAGAATAGT
GTATGCGGCGACCGAGTTGCTCTTGCCCGGCGTCAATACGGGATAATACCGCGCCACATAGCAGAACTTT
AAAAGTGCTCATCATTGGAAAACGTTCTTCGGGGCGAAAACTCTCAAGGATCTTACCGCTGTTGAGATCC
AGTTCGATGTAACCCACTCGTGCACCCAACTGATCTTCAGCATCTTTTACTTTCACCAGCGTTTCTGGGT
GAGCAAAAACAGGAAGGCAAAATGCCGCAAAAAAGGGAATAAGGGCGACACGGAAATGTTGAATACTCAT
ACTCTTCCTTTTTCAATATTATTGAAGCATTTATCAGGGTTATTGTCTCATGAGCGGATACATATTTGAA
TGTATTTAGAAAAATAAACAAATAGGGGTTCCGCGCACATTTCCCCGAAAAGTGCCACCTGCAGCCTGAA
TATGGGCCAAACAGGATATCTGTGGTAAGCAGTTCCTGCCCCGGCTCAGGGCCAAGAACAGATGGAACAG
CTGAATATGGGCCAAACAGGATATCTGTGGTAAGCAGTTCCTGCCCCGGCTCAGGGCCAAGAACAGATGG
TCCCCAGATGCGGTCCAGCCCTCAGCAGTTTCTAGAGAACCATCAGATGTTTCCAGGGTGCCCCAAGGAC
CTGAAATGACCCTGTGCCTTATTTGAACTAACCAATCAGTTCGCTTCTCGCTTCTGTTCGCGCGCTTCTG
CTCCCCGAGCTCAATAAAAGAGCCCACAACCCCTCACTCGGGGCGCCAGTCCTCCGATTGACTGAGTCGC
CCGGGTACCCGTGTATCCAATAAACCCTCTTGCAGTTGCATCCGACTTGTGGTCTCGCTGTTCCTTGGGA
GGGTCTCCTCTGAGTGATTGACTACCCGTCAGCGGGGGTCTTTCATTTGGGGGCTCGTCCGGGATCGGGA
GACCCCTGCCCAGGGACCACCGACCCACCACCGGGAGGCAAGCTGGCCAGCAACTTATCTGTGTCTGTCC
GATTGTCTAGTGTCTATGACTGATTTTATGCGCCTGCGTCGGTACTAGTTAGCTAACTAGCTCTGTATCT
GGCGGACCCGTGGTGGAACTGACGAGTTCTGAACACCCGGCCGCAACCCTGGGAGACGTCCCAGGGACTT
TGGGGGCCGTTTTTGTGGCCCGACCTGAGGAAGGGAGTCGATGTGGAATCCGACCCCGTCAGGATATGTG
GTTCTGGTAGGAGACGAGAACCTAAAACAGTTCCCGCCTCCGTCTGAATTTTTGCTTTCGGTTTGGAACC
GAAGCCGCGCGTCTTGTCTGCTGCAGCGCTGCAGCATCGTTCTGTGTTGTCTCTGTCTGACTGTGTTTCT
GTATTTGTCTGAAAATTAGGGCCAGACTGTTACCACTCCCTTAAGTTTGACCTTAGGTCACTGGAAAGAT
GTCGAGCGGATCGCTCACAACCAGTCGGTAGATGTCAAGAAGAGACGTTGGGTTACCTTCTGCTCTGCAG
AATGGCCAACCTTTAACGTCGGATGGCCGCGAGACGGCACCTTTAACCGAGACCTCATCACCCAGGTTAA
GATCAAGGTCTTTTCACCTGGCCCGCATGGACACCCAGACCAGGTCCCCTACATCGTGACCTGGGAAGCC
TTGGCTTTTGACCCCCCTCCCTGGGTCAAGCCCTTTGTACACCCTAAGCCTCCGCCTCCTCTTCCTCCAT
CCGCCCCGTCTCTCCCCCTTGAACCTCCTCGTTCGACCCCGCCTCGATCCTCCCTTTATCCAGCCCTCAC
TCCTTCTCTAGGCGCCGGCCGGATCCACC
[162 nt withheld, positions 6086-6247]
Features (pLannotate 1.2.2; 16 found; start..end, strand, type, name):
    273..291     +  misc_feature   MCS (fragment): pBluescript multiple cloning site
    292..311     +  CDS            capTEV™ (fragment): composite tag for in vivo biotinylation, TEV protease cleavage, and 6xHis tagging
    325..369     +  CDS            S-Tag: affinity and epitope tag derived from pancreatic ribonuclease A
    394..1283    +  CDS            HaloTag® (fragment): modified bacterial dehalogenase that forms covalent bonds with chloroalkane derivatives
   1304..1633    +  promoter       SV40 promoter: SV40 enhancer and early promoter
   1641..2039    +  CDS            BSD: blasticidin S deaminase; Aspergillus terreus BSD; confers resistance to blasticidin
   2086..2207    +  LTR            3' LTR (ΔU3) (fragment): self-inactivating 3' long terminal repeat (LTR) from Moloney murine leukemia virus
   2208..2677    +  LTR            LTR: long terminal repeat from Moloney murine leukemia virus
   2743..2795    -  CDS            lacI (fragment): lac repressor; lacI; The lac repressor binds to the lac operator to inhibit transcription in E. coli. This inhibition can be relieved by adding lactose or isopropyl-β-D-thiogalactopyranoside (IPTG).
   2978..3566    -  rep_origin     ori: high-copy-number ColE1/pMB1/pBR322/pUC origin of replication
   3726..4586    -  CDS            AmpR: β-lactamase; bla; confers resistance to ampicillin, carbenicillin, and related antibiotics
   4587..4691    -  promoter       AmpR promoter: bla
   4722..5191    +  LTR            LTR: long terminal repeat from Moloney murine leukemia virus
   5315..5589    +  misc_feature   MESV Ψ (fragment): packaging signal of murine embryonic stem cell virus
   5656..6072    +  CDS            gag (truncated): truncated Moloney murine leukemia virus (MMLV) gag gene lacking the start codon
   6086..246     +  CDS            H31_BOVIN (across the origin) (sequence withheld): Experimental evidence at protein level: Swiss-Prot protein existence level 1. Core component of nucleosome. Nucleosomes wrap and compact DNA into chromatin, limiting DNA accessibility to the cellular machineries which require DNA as a template. Histones thereby play a central role in transcription regulation, DNA repair, DNA replication and chromosomal stability. DNA accessibility is regulated via a complex set of post-translational modifications of histones, also called histone code, and nucleosome remodeling. From Bos taurus (Bovine).
