[The description below was written by a language model from this plasmid's Addgene catalogue record and pLannotate feature annotations shown in this document.]
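Description:
pLM032 is a Moloney murine leukemia virus-based retroviral expression plasmid built on the pBABE-Blast backbone, intended for stable delivery of a tagged human histone H3.1 into mammalian cells. In bacteria it is maintained through a high-copy ColE1/pUC-type origin and selected with ampicillin via the β-lactamase gene and its native promoter.

The retroviral cassette is bounded by MMLV long terminal repeats. Downstream of the 5′ LTR lie a packaging signal and a truncated gag segment lacking its start codon, which together allow the transcribed genome to be encapsidated when the plasmid is introduced into a packaging cell line. No separate internal promoter is annotated upstream of the insert, so expression presumably comes from the 5′ LTR, as is usual for pBABE vectors. The histone H3.1 open reading frame follows gag; it was matched to the bovine protein by the annotation tool, consistent with the strong conservation of this histone, while the catalogue lists it as human. After the histone come a short linker region containing a multiple cloning site remnant, a capTEV tag fragment (the composite tag that carries a TEV cleavage site), an S-tag and a HaloTag coding sequence. An SV40 enhancer/early promoter then drives the blasticidin S deaminase gene for selection of transduced cells.

The catalogue purpose describes an EGFP insert and the insert name mentions "eGFP/HALO" tagging, but the sequenced record contains HaloTag and no annotated EGFP, so the fusion appears to be H3.1-HaloTag. HaloTag binds chloroalkane ligands covalently, which suits labeling of histone pools, fitting the associated study of nucleosome maintenance in quiescent cells.
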