Addgene plasmid #134244: pLM032
Purpose: Retroviral plasmid with H3.1A EGFP insert
Depositing lab: Iain Cheeseman. Depositing organization: Whitehead Institute for Biomedical Research. Publication: Quiescent Cells Actively Replenish CENP-A Nucleosomes to Maintain Centromere Identity and Proliferative Potential. Swartz SZ, McKay LS, Su KC, Bury L, Padeganeh A, Maddox PS, Knouse KA, Cheeseman IM. Dev Cell. 2019 Oct 7;51(1):35-48.e7. doi: 10.1016/j.devcel.2019.07.016. Epub 2019 Aug 15. PubMed 31422918.
Backbone
  Vector backbone: pBABE-Blast
  Vector type: Mammalian Expression, Retroviral
Growth in bacteria
  Bacterial resistance: Ampicillin, 100 μg/mL
  Growth temperature: 37°C
  Growth strain: NEB Stable
  Copy number: High Copy
Gene/Insert
  Gene/Insert name: Human H3.1A + eGFP/HALO retroviral tagging
  Species: H. sapiens (human)
  Cloning method: Restriction Enzyme; 5′ cloning site unknown (unknown if destroyed); 3′ cloning site unknown (unknown if destroyed)
Terms and licenses: Academic/Nonprofit Terms; Industry Terms: Not Available to Industry
How to cite: pLM032 was a gift from Iain Cheeseman (Addgene plasmid # 134244 ; http://n2t.net/addgene:134244 ; RRID:Addgene_134244)
